Addgene plasmid #36677: TAL2218
Depositing lab: Keith Joung. Depositing organization: Massachusetts General Hospital. Publication: FLASH assembly of TALENs for high-throughput genome editing. Reyon D, Tsai SQ, Khayter C, Foden JA, Sander JD, Joung JK. Nat Biotechnol. 2012 Apr 8. doi: 10.1038/nbt.2170. PubMed 22484455.
Backbone
  Vector backbone: JDS74
  Backbone manufacturer: Joung lab (Addgene Plasmid # 32288)
  Backbone size w/o insert (bp): 6447
  Vector type: Mammalian, T7 for in vitro mRNA synthesis
Growth in bacteria
  Bacterial resistance: Ampicillin, 100 μg/mL
  Growth temperature: 37°C
  Growth strain: XL1 Blue
  Copy number: High Copy
Gene/Insert
  Gene/Insert name: MUTYH-TALEN_Left (alt name: MUTYH)
  Species: H. sapiens (human)
  Insert size (bp): 1640
  Entrez Gene: Mutyh (a.k.a. 5730495A01Rik, Mutyha, Mutyhalpha, Mutyhb, Mutyhbeta, Mutyhc, Myh)
  Promoter: CMV
  Tag / fusion protein: 3X Flag (N terminal on backbone); WT FOKI (C terminal on backbone)
  Cloning method: Restriction Enzyme; 5′ cloning site BsmBI (destroyed during cloning); 3′ cloning site BsmBI (destroyed during cloning)
  Sequencing primers: 5′ CMV-F; 3′ BGH-rev
Terms and licenses: Academic/Nonprofit Terms; Industry Terms: Not Available to Industry
Depositor comments: Target binding site: TCACTGTCGGCGGCCATG It is strongly recommended that users perform a diagnostic digest to verify this plasmid prior to use. For example, a double digest of the plasmid with BamHI and KpnI should result in two bands at 2.2kb and 5.9kb.
How to cite: TAL2218 was a gift from Keith Joung (Addgene plasmid # 36677 ; http://n2t.net/addgene:36677 ; RRID:Addgene_36677)
