[The description below was written by a language model from this plasmid's Addgene catalogue record.]
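Description:
TAL2218 is a mammalian expression plasmid encoding the left monomer of a TALEN pair directed against the human MUTYH gene. It is built on the JDS74 backbone, a roughly 6.4 kb TALEN expression vector, into which an approximately 1.6 kb array of TAL effector repeats was inserted by restriction cloning at BsmBI sites that were destroyed in the process. The repeat array was produced by the FLASH assembly method for high-throughput TALEN construction. The plasmid is maintained at high copy in E. coli under ampicillin selection. The record does not describe the origin of replication, and no feature table is provided, so the remaining backbone elements cannot be detailed. Although the species is listed as human, the linked gene entry uses mouse-style nomenclature, an inconsistency in the record.

Expression is driven by the CMV promoter, and the vector type also indicates a T7 promoter that allows in vitro transcription of mRNA, useful where RNA delivery is preferred to plasmid transfection. The backbone supplies an N-terminal 3X FLAG tag for detection and a C-terminal wild-type FokI nuclease domain, so the cloned repeats complete an in-frame fusion of FLAG, the TAL effector DNA-binding domain and FokI. The repeat array confers specificity for a defined binding site in MUTYH given in the depositor's comments. Because FokI cleaves only as a dimer, this construct is meant to be used with a matching right-hand TALEN that binds the opposite strand nearby. The resulting double-strand break can introduce mutations through error-prone repair or stimulate targeted editing at the locus. The depositor advises confirming plasmid integrity by diagnostic digest, a sensible precaution for repetitive TAL arrays.
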