>Addgene plasmid #36677 | TAL2218 | depositor partial sequence | sequence record 45870 | TAL2218 sequence 1640 bps
GAACCTGACCCCAGACCAGGTAGTCGCAATCGCGTCACATGACGGGGGAAAGCAAGCCCTGGAAACCGTG
CAAAGGTTGTTGCCGGTCCTTTGTCAAGACCACGGCCTTACACCGGAGCAAGTCGTGGCCATTGCAAGCA
ACATCGGTGGCAAACAGGCTCTTGAGACGGTTCAGAGACTTCTCCCAGTTCTCTGTCAAGCCCACGGGCT
GACTCCCGATCAAGTTGTAGCGATTGCGTCGCATGACGGAGGGAAACAAGCATTGGAGACTGTCCAACGG
CTCCTTCCCGTGTTGTGTCAAGCCCACGGTTTGACGCCTGCACAAGTGGTCGCCATCGCCTCGAATGGCG
GCGGTAAGCAGGCGCTGGAAACAGTACAGCGCCTGCTGCCTGTACTGTGCCAGGATCATGGACTGACCCC
AGACCAGGTAGTCGCAATCGCGAACAATAATGGGGGAAAGCAAGCCCTGGAAACCGTGCAAAGGTTGTTG
CCGGTCCTTTGTCAAGACCACGGCCTTACACCGGAGCAAGTCGTGGCCATTGCAAGCAATGGGGGTGGCA
AACAGGCTCTTGAGACGGTTCAGAGACTTCTCCCAGTTCTCTGTCAAGCCCACGGGCTGACTCCCGATCA
AGTTGTAGCGATTGCGTCGCATGACGGAGGGAAACAAGCATTGGAGACTGTCCAACGGCTCCTTCCCGTG
TTGTGTCAAGCCCACGGTTTGACGCCTGCACAAGTGGTCGCCATCGCCAACAACAACGGCGGTAAGCAGG
CGCTGGAAACAGTACAGCGCCTGCTGCCTGTACTGTGCCAGGATCATGGACTGACCCCAGACCAGGTAGT
CGCAATCGCGAACAATAATGGGGGAAAGCAAGCCCTGGAAACCGTGCAAAGGTTGTTGCCGGTCCTTTGT
CAAGACCACGGCCTTACACCGGAGCAAGTCGTGGCCATTGCATCCCACGACGGTGGCAAACAGGCTCTTG
AGACGGTTCAGAGACTTCTCCCAGTTCTCTGTCAAGCCCACGGGCTGACTCCCGATCAAGTTGTAGCGAT
TGCGAATAACAATGGAGGGAAACAAGCATTGGAGACTGTCCAACGGCTCCTTCCCGTGTTGTGTCAAGCC
CACGGTTTGACGCCTGCACAAGTGGTCGCCATCGCCAACAACAACGGCGGTAAGCAGGCGCTGGAAACAG
TACAGCGCCTGCTGCCTGTACTGTGCCAGGATCATGGACTGACCCCAGACCAGGTAGTCGCAATCGCGTC
ACATGACGGGGGAAAGCAAGCCCTGGAAACCGTGCAAAGGTTGTTGCCGGTCCTTTGTCAAGACCACGGC
CTTACACCGGAGCAAGTCGTGGCCATTGCATCCCACGACGGTGGCAAACAGGCTCTTGAGACGGTTCAGA
GACTTCTCCCAGTTCTCTGTCAAGCCCACGGGCTGACTCCCGATCAAGTTGTAGCGATTGCGTCGAACAT
TGGAGGGAAACAAGCATTGGAGACTGTCCAACGGCTCCTTCCCGTGTTGTGTCAAGCCCACGGTTTGACG
CCTGCACAAGTGGTCGCCATCGCCTCGAATGGCGGCGGTAAGCAGGCGCTGGAAACAGTACAGCGCCTGC
TGCCTGTACTGTGCCAGGATCATGGACTGA
