>Addgene plasmid #36677 | TAL2218 | addgene partial sequence | sequence record 47174 | CMV-F 5'-CGCAAATGGGCGGTAGGCGTG-3'
ACTAGAGAACCCACTGCTTACTGGCTTATCGAAATTAATACGACTCACTATAGGGAGACCCAAGCTGGCT
AGCACCATGGACTACAAAGACCATGACGGTGATTATAAAGATCATGACATCGATTACAAGGATGACGATG
ACAAGATGGCCCCCAAGAAGAAGAGGAAGGTGGGCATTCACCGCGGGGTACCTATGGTGGACTTGAGGAC
ACTCGGTTATTCGCAACAGCAACAGGAGAAAATCAAGCCTAAGGTCAGGAGCACCGTCGCGCAACACCAC
GAGGCGCTTGTGGGGCATGGCTTCACTCATGCGCATATTGTCGCGCTTTCACAGCACCCTGCGGCGCTTG
GGACGGTGGCTGTCAAATACCAAGATATGATTGCGGCCCTGCCCGAAGCCACGCACGAGGCAATTGTAGG
GGTCGGTAAACAGTGGTCGGGAGCGCGAGCACTTGAGGCGCTGCTGACTGTGGCGGGTGAGCTTAGGGGG
CCTCCGCTCCAGCTCGACACCGGGCAGCTGCTGAAGATCGCGAAGAGAGGGGGAGTAACAGCGGTAGAGG
CAGTGCACGCCTGGCGCAATGCGCTCACCGGGGCCCCCTTGAACCTGACCCCAGACCAGGTAGTCGCAAT
CGCGTCACATGACGGGGGAAAGCAAGCCCTGGAAACCGTGCAAAGGTTGTTGCCGGTCCTTTGTCAAGAC
CACGGCCTTACACCGGAGCAAGTCGTGGCCATTGCAAGCAACATCGGTGGCAAACAGGCTCTTGAGACGG
TTCAGAGACTTCTCCCAGTTCTCTGTCAAGCCCACGGGCTGACTCCCGATCAAGTTGTAGCGATTGCGTC
GCATGACGGAGGGAAACA
